>Addgene plasmid #232412 | MKC131_CCR5(SFFV-synEPOR-2A-YFP) | addgene full sequence | sequence record 465038 | Addgene NGS Result
CTCGGCATGGACGAGCTGTACAAGTAACTGTGCCTTCTAGTTGCCAGCCATCTGTTGTTTGCCCCTCCCC
CGTGCCTTCCTTGACCCTGGAAGGTGCCACTCCCACTGTCCTTTCCTAATAAAATGAGGAAATTGCATCG
CATTGTCTGAGTAGGTGTCATTCTATTCTGGGGGGTGGGGTGGGGCAGGACAGCAAGGGGGAGGATTGGG
AAGACAATAGCAGGCATGCTGGGGATGCGGTGGGCTCTATGGTGGGCTCACTATGCTGCCGCCCAGTGGG
ACTTTGGAAATACAATGTGTCAACTCTTGACAGGGCTCTATTTTATAGGCTTCTTCTCTGGAATCTTCTT
CATCATCCTCCTGACAATCGATAGGTACCTGGCTGTCGTCCATGCTGTGTTTGCTTTAAAAGCCAGGACG
GTCACCTTTGGGGTGGTGACAAGTGTGATCACTTGGGTGGTGGCTGTGTTTGCGTCTCTCCCAGGAATCA
TCTTTACCAGATCTCAAAAAGAAGGTCTTCATTACACCTGCAGCTCTCATTTTCCATACAGTCAGTATCA
ATTCTGGAAGAATTTCCAGACATTAAAGATAGTCATCTTGGGGCTGGTCCTGCCGCTGCTTGTCATGGTC
ATCTGCTACTCGGGAATCCTAAGCGGCCGCAGGAACCCCTAGTGATGGAGTTGGCCACTCCCTCTCTGCG
CGCTCGCTCGCTCACTGAGGCCGGGCGACCAAAGGTCGCCCGACGCCCGGGCGGCCTCAGTGAGCGAGCG
AGCGCGCAGCTGCCTGCAGGACATGTGAGCAAAAGGCCAGCAAAAGGCCAGGAACCGTAAAAAGGCCGCG
TTGCTGGCGTTTTTCCATAGGCTCCGCCCCCCTGACGAGCATCACAAAAATCGACGCTCAAGTCAGAGGT
GGCGAAACCCGACAGGACTATAAAGATACCAGGCGTTTCCCCCTGGAAGCTCCCTCGTGCGCTCTCCTGT
TCCGACCCTGCCGCTTACCGGATACCTGTCCGCCTTTCTCCCTTCGGGAAGCGTGGCGCTTTCTCATAGC
TCACGCTGTAGGTATCTCAGTTCGGTGTAGGTCGTTCGCTCCAAGCTGGGCTGTGTGCACGAACCCCCCG
TTCAGCCCGACCGCTGCGCCTTATCCGGTAACTATCGTCTTGAGTCCAACCCGGTAAGACACGACTTATC
GCCACTGGCAGCAGCCACTGGTAACAGGATTAGCAGAGCGAGGTATGTAGGCGGTGCTACAGAGTTCTTG
AAGTGGTGGCCTAACTACGGCTACACTAGAAGAACAGTATTTGGTATCTGCGCTCTGCTGAAGCCAGTTA
CCTTCGGAAAAAGAGTTGGTAGCTCTTGATCCGGCAAACAAACCACCGCTGGTAGCGGTGGTTTTTTTGT
TTGCAAGCAGCAGATTACGCGCAGAAAAAAAGGATCTCAAGAAGATCCTTTGATCTTTTCTACGGGGTCT
GACGCTCAGTGGAACGAAAACTCACGTTAAGGGATTTTGGTCATGAGATTATCAAAAAGGATCTTCACCT
AGATCCTTTTAAATTAAAAATGAAGTTTTAAATCAATCTAAAGTATATATGAGTAAACTTGGTCTGACAG
TTACCAATGCTTAATCAGTGAGGCACCTATCTCAGCGATCTGTCTATTTCGTTCATCCATAGTTGCCTGA
CTCCCCGTCGTGTAGATAACTACGATACGGGAGGGCTTACCATCTGGCCCCAGTGCTGCAATGATACCGC
GAGACCCACGCTCACCGGCTCCAGATTTATCAGCAATAAACCAGCCAGCCGGAAGGGCCGAGCGCAGAAG
TGGTCCTGCAACTTTATCCGCCTCCATCCAGTCTATTAATTGTTGCCGGGAAGCTAGAGTAAGTAGTTCG
CCAGTTAATAGTTTGCGCAACGTTGTTGCCATTGCTACAGGCATCGTGGTGTCACGCTCGTCGTTTGGTA
TGGCTTCATTCAGCTCCGGTTCCCAACGATCAAGGCGAGTTACATGATCCCCCATGTTGTGCAAAAAAGC
GGTTAGCTCCTTCGGTCCTCCGATCGTTGTCAGAAGTAAGTTGGCCGCAGTGTTATCACTCATGGTTATG
GCAGCACTGCATAATTCTCTTACTGTCATGCCATCCGTAAGATGCTTTTCTGTGACTGGTGAGTACTCAA
CCAAGTCATTCTGAGAATAGTGTATGCGGCGACCGAGTTGCTCTTGCCCGGCGTCAATACGGGATAATAC
CGCGCCACATAGCAGAACTTTAAAAGTGCTCATCATTGGAAAACGTTCTTCGGGGCGAAAACTCTCAAGG
ATCTTACCGCTGTTGAGATCCAGTTCGATGTAACCCACTCGTGCACCCAACTGATCTTCAGCATCTTTTA
CTTTCACCAGCGTTTCTGGGTGAGCAAAAACAGGAAGGCAAAATGCCGCAAAAAAGGGAATAAGGGCGAC
ACGGAAATGTTGAATACTCATACTCTTCCTTTTTCAATATTATTGAAGCATTTATCAGGGTTATTGTCTC
ATGAGCGGATACATATTTGAATGTATTTAGAAAAATAAACAAATAGGGGTTCCGCGCACATTTCCCCGAA
AAGTGCCACCTGACGTCTAAGAAACCATTATTATCATGACATTAACCTATAAAAATAGGCGTATCACGAG
GCCCTTTCGTCTCGCGCGTTTCGGTGATGACGGTGAAAACCTCTGACACATGCAGCTCCCGGAGACGGTC
ACAGCTTGTCTGTAAGCGGATGCCGGGAGCAGACAAGCCCGTCAGGGCGCGTCAGCGGGTGTTGGCGGGT
GTCGGGGCTGGCTTAACTATGCGGCATCAGAGCAGATTGTACTGAGAGTGCACCATAAAATTGTAAACGT
TAATATTTTGTTAAAATTCGCGTTAAATTTTTGTTAAATCAGCTCATTTTTTAACCAATAGACCGAAATC
GGCAAAATCCCTTATAAATCAAAAGAATAGCCCGAGATAGAGT
[37 nt withheld, positions 2984-3020]
AAAGAACGTGGACTCCAACGTCAAAGG
[141 nt withheld, positions 3048-3188]
G
[46 nt withheld, positions 3190-3235]
A
[95 nt withheld, positions 3237-3331]
TATGCGGTGTGAAATACCGCACAGATGCGTAAGGAGAAAATACCGCATCAGGCGCCCCTGCAGGCAGCTG
CGCGCTCGCTCGCTCACTGAGGCCGCCCGGGCAAAGCCCGGGCGTCGGGCGACCTTTGGTCGCCCGGCCT
CAGTGAGCGAGCGAGCGCGCAGAGAAGGAGTGGCCAACTCCATCACTAGGGGTTCCTGCGGCCGCAAGAG
AGTTAATTCAATGTAGACATCTATGTAGGCAATTAAAAACCTATTGATGTATAAAACAGTTTGCATTCAT
GGAGGGCAACTAAATACATTCTAGGACTTTATAAAAGATCACTTTTTATTTATGCACAGGGTGGAACAAG
ATGGATTATCAAGTGTCAAGTCCAATCTATGACATCAATTATTATACATCGGAGCCCTGCCAAAAAATCA
ATGTGAAGCAAATCGCAGCCCGCCTCCTGCCTCCGCTCTACTCACTGGTGTTCATCTTTGGTTTTGTGGG
CAACATGCTGGTCATCCTCATCCTGATAAACTGCAAAAGGCTGAAGAGCATGACTGACATCTACCTGCTC
AACCTGGCCATCTCTGACCTGTTTTTCCTTCTTACTGTCCCCTTCATTACCCTGTTATCCCTAGGCCGAT
AAAATAAAAGATTTTATTTAGTCTCCAGAAAAAGGGGGGAATGAAAGACCCCACCTGTAGGTTTGGCAAG
CTAGCTGCAGTAACGCCATTTTGCAAGGCATGGAAAAATACCAAACCAAGAATAGAGAAGTTCAGATCAA
GGGCGGGTACATGAAAATAGCTAACGTTGGGCCAAACAGGATATCTGCGGTGAGCAGTTTCGGCCCCGGC
CCGGGGCCAAGAACAGATGGTCACCGCAGTTTCGGCCCCGGCCCGAGGCCAAGAACAGATGGTCCCCAGA
TATGGCCCAACCCTCAGCAGTTTCTTAAGACCCATCAGATGTTTCCAGGCTCCCCCAAGGACCTGAAATG
ACCCTGCGCCTTATTTGAATTAACCAATCAGCCTGCTTCTCGCTTCTGTTCGCGCGCTTCTGCTTCCCGA
GCTCTATAAAAGAGCTCACAACCCCTCACTCGGCGCGCCAGTCCTCCGACAGACTGAGTCGCCCGGGGGT
ACCGAGCTCTTCGAAGGATCCATCGCCACCATGAACTCCTTCTCCACAAGCGCCTTCGGTCCAGTTGCCT
TCTCCCTGGGGCTGCTCCTGGTGTTGCCTGCTGCCTTCCCTGCCCCAGGCGGCGGCGGAAGCATGCTTGA
GGGAGTGCAGGTGGAAACCATCTCCCCAGGAGACGGGCGCACCTTCCCCAAGCGCGGCCAGACCTGCGTG
GTGCACTACACCGGGATGCTTGAAGATGGAAAGAAAGTTGATTCCTCCCGGGACAGAAACAAGCCCTTTA
AGTTTATGCTAGGCAAGCAGGAGGTGATCCGAGGCTGGGAAGAAGGGGTTGCCCAGATGAGTGTGGGTCA
GAGAGCCAAACTGACTATATCTCCAGATTATGCCTATGGTGCCACTGGGCACCCAGGCATCATCCCACCA
CATGCCACTCTCGTCTTCGATGTGGAGCTTCTAAAACTGGAAGGAGGAGGAGGTAGTCCCCTCATCCTGA
CGCTCTCCCTCATCCTCGTGGTCATCCTGGTGCTGCTGACCGTGCTCGCGCTGCTCTCCCACCGCCGGGC
TCTGAAGCAGAAGATCTGGCCTGGCATCCCGAGCCCAGAGAGCGAGTTTGAAGGCCTCTTCACCACCCAC
AAGGGTAACTTCCAGCTGTGGCTGTACCAGAATGATGGCTGCCTGTGGTGGAGCCCCTGCACCCCCTTCA
CGGAGGACCCACCTGCTTCCCTGGAAGTCCTCTCAGAGCGCTGCTGGGGGACGATGCAGGCAGTGGAGCC
GGGGACAGATGATGAGGGCCCCCTGCTGGAGCCAGTGGGCAGTGAGCATGCCCAGGATACCTATCTGGTG
CTGGACAAATGGTTGCTGCCCCGGAACCCGCCCAGTGAGGACCTCCCAGGGCCTGGTGGCAGTGTGGACA
TAGTGGCCATGGATGAAGGCTCAGAAGCATCCTCCTGCTCATCTGCTTTGGCCTCGAAGCCCAGCCCAGA
GGGAGCCTCTGCTGCCAGCTTTGAGTACACTATCCTGGACCCCAGCTCCCAGCTCTTGCGTCCAGAGGGC
AGGGGCAGCCTGCTGACCTGCGGCGACGTGGAGGAGAACCCCGGCCCCATGGTGAGCAAGGGCGAGGAGC
TGTTCACCGGGGTGGTGCCCATCCTGGTCGAGCTGGACGGCGACGTAAACGGCCACAAGTTCAGCGTGTC
CGGCGAGGGCGAGGGCGATGCCACCTACGGCAAGCTGACCCTGAAGTTCATCTGCACCACCGGCAAGCTG
CCCGTGCCCTGGCCCACCCTCGTGACCACCTTCGGCTACGGCCTGATGTGCTTCGCCCGCTACCCCGACC
ACATGAAGCAGCACGACTTCTTCAAGTCCGCCATGCCCGAAGGCTACGTCCAGGAGCGCACCATCTTCTT
CAAGGACGACGGCAACTACAAGACCCGCGCCGAGGTGAAGTTCGAGGGCGACACCCTGGTGAACCGCATC
GAGCTGAAGGGCATCGACTTCAAGGAGGACGGCAACATCCTGGGGCACAAGCTGGAGTACAACTACAACA
GCCACAACGTCTATATCATGGCCGACAAGCAGAAGAACGGCATCAAGGTGAACTTCAAGATCCGCCACAA
CATCGAGGACGGCAGCGTGCAGCTCGCCGACCACTACCAGCAGAACACCCCCATCGGCGACGGCCCCGTG
CTGCTGCCCGACAACCACTACCTGAGCTACCAGTCCAAGCTGAGCAAAGACCCCAACGAGAAGCGCGATC
ACATGGTCCTGCTGGAGTTCGTGACCGCCGCCGGGATCACT
Features (pLannotate 1.2.2; 18 found; start..end, strand, type, name):
     28..252     +  polyA_signal   bGH poly(A) signal: bovine growth hormone polyadenylation signal
    253..651     +  CDS            CCR5 (fragment): CCR5_HUMAN - Also known as CMKBR5. Experimental evidence at protein level: Swiss-Prot protein existence level 1. (Microbial infection) Acts as a coreceptor (CD4 being the primary receptor) of human immunodeficiency virus-1/HIV-1. From Homo sapiens (Human).
    696..723     -  repeat_region  AAV2 ITR (fragment): inverted terminal repeat of adeno-associated virus serotype 2 inverted
    752..779     -  repeat_region  AAV2 ITR (fragment): inverted terminal repeat of adeno-associated virus serotype 2 inverted
    852..1440    -  rep_origin     ori: high-copy-number ColE1/pMB1/pBR322/pUC origin of replication
   1611..2471    -  CDS            AmpR: β-lactamase; bla; confers resistance to ampicillin, carbenicillin, and related antibiotics
   2472..2576    -  promoter       AmpR promoter: bla
   2671..2706    +  CDS            rop (fragment): Rop protein, which maintains plasmids at low copy number; rop
   2808..2857    +  misc_feature   bom (fragment): basis of mobility region from pBR322
   2858..3313    -  rep_origin     f1 ori (sequence partly withheld): f1 bacteriophage origin of replication; arrow indicates direction of (+) strand synthesis
   3332..3383    +  misc_feature   bom (fragment): basis of mobility region from pBR322
   3388..3528    -  repeat_region  AAV2 ITR: inverted terminal repeat of adeno-associated virus serotype 2 inverted
   3682..3936    +  CDS            CCR5 (fragment): CCR5_HUMAN - Also known as CMKBR5. Experimental evidence at protein level: Swiss-Prot protein existence level 1. (Microbial infection) Acts as a coreceptor (CD4 being the primary receptor) of human immunodeficiency virus-1/HIV-1. From Homo sapiens (Human).
   4041..4448    +  promoter       SFFV promoter: spleen focus-forming virus long terminal repeat (LTR) promoter
   4482..4568    +  CDS            IL6 (fragment): IL6_HUMAN - Also known as IFNB2. Experimental evidence at protein level: Swiss-Prot protein existence level 1. Acts as an essential factor in bone homeostasis and on vessels directly or indirectly by induction of VEGF, resulting in increased angiogenesis activity and vascular permeability (PubMed:17075861, PubMed:12794819). Induces, through 'trans-signaling' and synergistically with IL1B and TNF, the production of VEGF (PubMed:12794819). Involved in metabolic controls, is discharged into the bloodstream after muscle contraction increasing lipolysis and improving insulin resistance (PubMed:2082
   4593..4913    +  CDS            DmrB: F36V mutant of FK506-binding protein FKBP12 binds synthetic ligands that do not bind wild-type FKBP
   4929..5495    +  CDS            EPOR (fragment): EPOR_HUMAN - Experimental evidence at protein level: Swiss-Prot protein existence level 1. Isoform EPOR-T acts as a dominant-negative receptor of EPOR- mediated signaling. From Homo sapiens (Human).
   5550..24      +  CDS            mCitrine (across the origin): mCitrine is a basic (constitutively fluorescent) yellow fluorescent protein published in 2001, derived from Aequorea victoria.
