[The description below was written by a language model from this plasmid's Addgene catalogue record and pLannotate feature annotations shown in this document.]
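Description:
MKC131_CCR5(SFFV-synEPOR-2A-YFP) is an AAV production (transfer) plasmid on the KRD1 backbone, used to package a homology-directed repair donor that integrates an expression cassette at the human CCR5 locus when combined with a CCR5 guide RNA. In bacteria it is maintained by a high-copy ColE1/pUC-type origin and selected with ampicillin through the AmpR (β-lactamase) gene. An f1 phage origin and small remnants of pBR322 bom and rop sequences are also annotated in the backbone. The AAV genome is bounded by AAV2 inverted terminal repeats, which provide the signals for replication and packaging. One ITR is annotated in full, whereas the other is detected only as short fragments, a common result when sequencing and annotating these structured repeats.

Between the ITRs, two fragments of CCR5 coding sequence flank the payload and serve as left and right homology arms for targeted insertion. The cassette is driven by the spleen focus-forming virus (SFFV) LTR promoter. Downstream, the feature table shows a short IL6-derived segment (likely a signal peptide, although the record does not say so), then the F36V FKBP12 domain (DmrB), which binds synthetic dimerizer ligands, and then a fragment of human EPOR. This arrangement fits the "synEPOR" name: a synthetic receptor that could be activated by a small molecule rather than by erythropoietin. The catalogue insert field, however, lists it simply as truncated EPOR (tEPOR). A 2A sequence, named in the plasmid title but not annotated, links the receptor to a yellow fluorescent reporter identified as mCitrine, and the transcript ends at a bGH polyadenylation signal. The associated study concerns engineering synthetic signalling receptors for erythropoietin-free erythropoiesis, with YFP marking edited cells.
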