Addgene plasmid #232412: MKC131_CCR5(SFFV-synEPOR-2A-YFP)
Purpose: AAV production plasmid for SFFV(synEPOR) vector from Figs. 2-3 that mediates HDR at CCR5 locus using CCR5 gRNA. YFP is followed by BGH polyA. AAV genome is flanked by AAV2 ITRs.
Depositing lab: Kyle Cromer. Depositing organization: University of California, San Francisco (UCSF). Publication: Engineering synthetic signaling receptors to enable erythropoietin-free erythropoiesis. Shah AP, Majeti KR, Ekman FK, Selvaraj S, Sharma D, Sinha R, Soupene E, Chati P, Luna SE, Charlesworth CT, McCreary T, Lesch BJ, Tran T, Chu SN, Porteus MH, Kyle Cromer M. Nat Commun. 2025 Jan 29;16(1):1140. doi: 10.1038/s41467-025-56239-5. PubMed 39880867.
Backbone
  Vector backbone: KRD1
  Vector type: Mammalian Expression, AAV
Growth in bacteria
  Bacterial resistance: Ampicillin, 100 μg/mL
  Growth temperature: 37°C
  Growth strain: NEB Stable
  Copy number: Unknown
Gene/Insert
  Gene/Insert name: Truncated Erythropoietin Receptor (alt name: tEPOR)
  Species: H. sapiens (human)
  Entrez Gene: EPOR (a.k.a. EPO-R)
Terms and licenses: Academic/Nonprofit Terms; Industry Terms: Not Available to Industry
Depositor comments: Please visit https://doi.org/10.1101/2024.04.12.589260 for bioRxiv preprint.
How to cite: MKC131_CCR5(SFFV-synEPOR-2A-YFP) was a gift from Kyle Cromer (Addgene plasmid # 232412 ; http://n2t.net/addgene:232412 ; RRID:Addgene_232412)
